Addgene plasmid #149009: pGBW-m4046239
Purpose: Yeast Expression plasmid for SARS-CoV-2 nsp4
Depositing lab: Ginkgo Bioworks & Benjie Chen. Depositing organization: Ginkgo Bioworks.
Backbone
  Vector backbone: AmpR; 2u URA3
  Backbone size w/o insert (bp): 4078
  Vector type: Yeast Expression
  Selectable markers: URA3
Growth in bacteria
  Bacterial resistance: Ampicillin, 100 μg/mL
  Growth temperature: 37°C
  Growth strain: DH5alpha
  Copy number: High Copy
Gene/Insert
  Gene/Insert name: SARS-CoV-2 nsp4
  Species: S. cerevisiae (budding yeast); Severe acute respiratory syndrome coronavirus 2
  Insert size (bp): 1493
  Mutation: wt
  Entrez Gene: ORF1ab (a.k.a. GU280_gp01)
  Promoter: pTEF1
  Tag / fusion protein: Cleavable thrombin;MBP (C terminal on backbone)
  Cloning method: Unknown
Resource information
  A portion of this plasmid was derived from a plasmid made by: GinkgoBioworks
Depositor comments: NCBI Reference Sequence: YP_009725300.1. Created by gene synthesis with Not1 site. NGS used for QC was performed by Ginkgo and may not fully cover the entire plasmid.
How to cite: pGBW-m4046239 was a gift from Ginkgo Bioworks & Benjie Chen (Addgene plasmid # 149009 ; http://n2t.net/addgene:149009 ; RRID:Addgene_149009)
