[The description below was written by a language model from this plasmid's Addgene catalogue record and pLannotate feature annotations shown in this document.]
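Description:
pGBW-m4046239 is an E. coli–yeast shuttle vector for episomal expression of SARS-CoV-2 non-structural protein 4 (nsp4) in Saccharomyces cerevisiae. In bacteria it replicates from a high-copy ColE1/pUC-type origin and is selected with ampicillin through a β-lactamase gene that, according to the feature table, is driven by a cat promoter. A short rop annotation lies next to AmpR, although the catalogue lists the plasmid as high copy. Phage T3Te and T7Te terminators flank the bacterial origin, and a tonB terminator lies upstream of the resistance cassette, presumably insulating these modules from read-through transcription. In yeast the 2μ origin supports multicopy maintenance. The URA3 marker, with its own promoter, allows selection in uracil auxotrophs and counterselection with 5-fluoroorotic acid.

The expression cassette uses the constitutive S. cerevisiae TEF1 promoter to drive a roughly 1.5 kb wild-type nsp4 coding sequence, made by gene synthesis from the ORF1ab polyprotein reference. The automated annotation identifies this region as a fragment of the replicase polyprotein 1a. The accompanying nsp10 function text is generic to that polyprotein entry and does not describe the insert. The nsp4 sequence is followed by E. coli maltose-binding protein (malE) as a C-terminal fusion, joined through a thrombin-cleavable linker per the catalogue, and the cassette ends at a CYC1 terminator. The MBP tag can serve for amylose-affinity purification and may aid solubility, with thrombin cleavage releasing it from nsp4.

The recorded purpose is yeast expression of nsp4. The sequenced record of about 7.3 kb is larger than the sum of the listed backbone and insert sizes, and the depositor notes that the sequencing may not cover the whole plasmid.
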