Features (pLannotate 1.2.2; 14 found; start..end, strand, type, name):
     10..417     +  promoter       TEF1 promoter: S. cerevisiae TEF1; promoter for EF-1α
    434..1927    +  CDS            R1A_SARS2 (fragment): Experimental evidence at protein level: Swiss-Prot protein existence level 1. [Non-structural protein 10]: Plays a pivotal role in viral transcription by stimulating both nsp14 3'-5' exoribonuclease and nsp16 2'-O-methyltransferase activities. Therefore plays an essential role in viral mRNAs cap methylation. From Severe acute respiratory syndrome coronavirus 2 (2019-nCoV) (SARS-CoV-2).
   1943..3043    +  CDS            malE (fragment): MALE_ECO57 - Experimental evidence at protein level: Swiss-Prot protein existence level 1. Part of the ABC transporter complex MalEFGK involved in maltose/maltodextrin import. Binds maltose and higher maltodextrins. From Escherichia coli O157:H7.
   3072..3244    +  terminator     CYC1 terminator (fragment): S. cerevisiae CYC1; transcription terminator for CYC1
   3280..3456    +  promoter       URA3 promoter (fragment): S. cerevisiae URA3
   3457..4260    +  CDS            URA3: orotidine-5'-phosphate decarboxylase, required for uracil biosynthesis; S. cerevisiae URA3; yeast auxotrophic marker, counterselectable with 5-fluoroorotic acid (5-FOA)
   4343..5325    -  rep_origin     2μ ori: yeast 2μ plasmid origin of replication
   5403..5432    +  terminator     T3Te terminator: phage T3 early transcription terminator
   5454..6041    +  rep_origin     ori: high-copy-number ColE1/pMB1/pBR322/pUC origin of replication
   6053..6080    -  terminator     T7Te terminator: phage T7 early transcription terminator
   6104..6295    -  CDS            rop: Rop protein, which maintains plasmids at low copy number; rop
   6296..7156    -  CDS            AmpR: β-lactamase; bla; confers resistance to ampicillin, carbenicillin, and related antibiotics
   7157..7259    -  promoter       cat promoter: promoter of the E. coli cat gene encoding chloramphenicol acetyltransferase
   7260..7291    -  terminator     tonB terminator: bidirectional E. coli tonB-P14 transcription terminator
>Addgene plasmid #149009 | pGBW-m4046239 | addgene full sequence | sequence record 297722 | Ginkgo NGS Result
GCGGCCGCCCCACACACCATAGCTTCAAAATGTTTCTACTCCTTTTTTACTCTTCCAGATTTTCTCGGAC
TCCGCGCATCGCCGTACCACTTCAAAACACCCAAGCACAGCATACTAAATTTCCCCTCTTTCTTCCTCTA
GGGTGTCGTTAATTACCCGTACTAAAGGTTTGGAAAAGAAAAAAGAGACCGCCTCGTTTCTTTTTCTTCG
TCGAAAAAGGCAATAAAAATTTTTATCACGTTTCTTTTTCTTGAAAATTTTTTTTTTTGATTTTTTTCTC
TTTCGATGACCTCCCATTGATATTTAAGTTAATAAACGGTCTTCAATTTCTCAAGTTTCAGTTTCATTTT
TCTTGTTCTATTACAACTTTTTTTACTTCTTGCTCATTAGAAAGAAAGCATAGCAATCTAATCTAAGTTT
TAATTACAAAATGATTGTTAATAATTGGTTGAAGCAGTTAATTAAAGTTACACTTGTGTTCCTTTTTGTT
GCTGCTATTTTCTATTTAATAACACCTGTTCATGTCATGTCTAAACATACTGACTTTTCAAGTGAAATCA
TAGGATACAAGGCTATTGATGGTGGTGTCACTCGTGACATAGCATCTACAGATACTTGTTTTGCTAACAA
ACATGCTGATTTTGACACATGGTTTAGCCAGCGTGGTGGTAGTTATACTAATGACAAAGCTTGCCCATTG
ATTGCTGCAGTCATAACAAGAGAAGTGGGTTTTGTCGTGCCTGGTTTGCCTGGCACGATATTACGCACAA
CTAATGGTGACTTTTTGCATTTCTTACCTAGAGTTTTTAGTGCAGTTGGTAACATCTGTTACACACCATC
AAAACTTATAGAGTACACTGACTTTGCAACATCAGCTTGTGTTTTGGCTGCTGAATGTACAATTTTTAAA
GATGCTTCTGGTAAGCCAGTACCATATTGTTATGATACCAATGTACTAGAAGGTTCTGTTGCTTATGAAA
GTTTACGCCCTGACACACGTTATGTGCTCATGGATGGCTCTATTATTCAATTTCCTAACACCTACCTTGA
AGGTTCTGTTAGAGTGGTAACAACTTTTGATTCTGAGTACTGTAGGCACGGCACTTGTGAAAGATCAGAA
GCTGGTGTTTGTGTATCTACTAGTGGTAGATGGGTACTTAACAATGATTATTACAGATCTTTACCAGGAG
TTTTCTGTGGTGTAGATGCTGTAAATTTACTTACTAATATGTTTACACCACTAATTCAACCTATTGGTGC
TTTGGACATATCAGCATCTATAGTAGCTGGTGGTATTGTAGCTATCGTAGTAACATGCCTTGCCTACTAT
TTTATGAGGTTTAGAAGAGCTTTTGGTGAATACAGTCATGTAGTTGCCTTTAATACTTTACTATTCCTTA
TGTCATTCACTGTACTCTGTTTAACACCAGTTTACTCATTCTTACCTGGTGTTTATTCTGTTATTTACTT
GTACTTGACATTTTATCTTACTAATGATGTTTCTTTTTTAGCACATATTCAGTGGATGGTTATGTTCACA
CCTTTAGTACCTTTCTGGATAACAATTGCTTATATCATTTGTATTTCCACAAAGCATTTCTATTGGTTCT
TTAGTAATTACCTAAAGAGACGTGTAGTCTTTAATGGTGTTTCCTTTAGTACTTTTGAAGAAGCTGCGCT
GTGCACCTTTTTGTTAAATAAAGAAATGTATCTAAAGTTGCGTAGTGATGTGCTATTACCTCTTACGCAA
TATAATAGATACTTAGCTCTTTATAATAAGTACAAGTATTTTAGTGGAGCAATGGATACAACTAGCTACA
GAGAAGCTGCTTGTTGTCATCTCGCAAAGGCTCTCAATGACTTCAGTAACTCAGGTTCTGATGTTCTTTA
CCAACCACCACAAACCTCTATCACCTCAGCTGTTTTGCTCGTGCCGAGAGGTTCTAAAATCGAGGAAGGT
AAGCTAGTCATTTGGATAAATGGAGATAAGGGTTACAACGGTTTGGCAGAAGTAGGCAAGAAATTTGAAA
AGGACACAGGTATCAAGGTGACGGTTGAACATCCAGACAAGTTAGAAGAAAAATTCCCTCAAGTTGCTGC
TACTGGTGATGGTCCCGACATTATTTTCTGGGCCCACGATCGTTTTGGTGGATATGCTCAGTCAGGTTTG
CTGGCTGAGATCACCCCAGACAAGGCCTTCCAAGATAAATTGTACCCATTCACTTGGGATGCTGTCAGAT
ACAACGGTAAGCTTATAGCATATCCAATTGCTGTTGAAGCCTTATCGTTGATCTACAATAAGGACTTGTT
ACCTAACCCACCAAAGACATGGGAAGAAATTCCAGCTTTGGATAAAGAGCTAAAGGCCAAGGGAAAAAGC
GCTTTGATGTTTAACTTACAAGAACCTTATTTCACCTGGCCATTAATCGCTGCTGACGGTGGTTACGCAT
TTAAATACGAAAACGGTAAGTATGACATTAAGGATGTCGGCGTTGATAATGCTGGTGCAAAGGCTGGTTT
GACCTTCTTGGTTGATTTAATAAAGAATAAACACATGAACGCTGACACTGACTACTCTATCGCCGAAGCC
GCTTTCAACAAGGGTGAAACTGCTATGACCATAAATGGTCCATGGGCCTGGAGTAACATTGATACTTCTA
AAGTAAACTATGGTGTCACTGTTTTGCCTACATTCAAAGGCCAACCATCCAAGCCCTTTGTCGGTGTTCT
ATCCGCTGGCATCAATGCTGCTTCTCCAAACAAGGAGCTAGCTAAAGAATTTTTGGAAAATTACTTGTTA
ACTGACGAAGGTTTGGAGGCCGTTAACAAGGACAAGCCATTGGGTGCTGTCGCTTTGAAATCTTACGAAG
AAGAATTGGCTAAGGATCCCAGAATTGCCGCTACCATGGAGAACGCCCAAAAGGGTGAAATTATGCCAAA
CATCCCACAAATGTCAGCCTTCTGGTACGCAGTTAGGACTGCCGTGATTAATGCTGCTTCCGGTAGACAA
ACCGTCGACGAAGCATTAAAAGATGCTCAAACGTAAACAGGCCCCTTTTCCTTTGTCGATATCATGTAAT
TAGTTATGTCACGCTTACATTCACGCCCTCCTCCCACATCCGCTCTAACCGAAAAGGAAGGAGTTAGACA
ACCTGAAGTCTAGGTCCCTATTTATTTTTTTTAATAGTTATGTTAGTATTAAGAACGTTATTTATATTTC
AAATTTTTCTTTTTTTTCTGTACAAAGCGGCCGCCGAACCACTAGTGCACTGCAGTACACGGTTTCCTTG
AAATTTTTTTGATTCGGTAATCTCCGAACAGAAGGAAGAACGAAGGAAGGAGCACAGACTTAGATTGGTA
TATATACGCATATGTAGTGTTGAAGAAACATGAAATTGCCCAGTATTCTTAACCCAACTGCACAGAACAA
AAACGTGCAGGAAACGAAGATAAATCATGTCGAAAGCTACATATAAGGAACGTGCTGCTACTCATCCTAG
TCCTGTTGCTGCCAAGCTATTTAATATCATGCACGAAAAGCAAACAAACTTGTGTGCTTCATTGGATGTT
CGTACCACCAAGGAATTACTGGAGTTAGTTGAAGCATTAGGTCCCAAAATTTGTTTACTAAAAACACATG
TGGATATCTTGACTGATTTTTCCATGGAGGGCACAGTTAAGCCGCTAAAGGCATTATCCGCCAAGTACAA
TTTTTTACTCTTCGAGGACAGAAAATTTGCTGACATTGGTAATACAGTCAAATTGCAGTACTCTGCGGGT
GTATACAGAATAGCAGAATGGGCAGACATTACGAATGCACACGGTGTGGTGGGCCCAGGTATTGTTAGCG
GTTTGAAGCAGGCGGCAGAAGAAGTAACAAAGGAACCTAGAGGCCTTTTGATGTTAGCAGAATTGTCATG
CAAGGGCTCCCTATCTACTGGAGAATATACTAAGGGTACTGTTGACATTGCGAAGAGCGACAAAGATTTT
GTTATCGGCTTTATTGCTCAAAGAGACATGGGTGGAAGAGATGAAGGTTACGATTGGTTGATTATGACAC
CCGGTGTGGGTTTAGATGACAAGGGAGATGCATTGGGTCAACAGTATAGAACCGTGGATGATGTGGTTTC
TACAGGATCTGACATTATTATTGTTGGAAGAGGACTATTTGCAAAGGGAAGGGATGCTAAGGTAGAGGGT
GAACGTTACAGAAAAGCAGGCTGGGAAGCATATTTGAGAAGATGCGGCCAGCAAAACTAAAAAACTGTAT
TATAAGTAAATGCATGTATACTAAACTCACAAATTAGAGCTTCAATTTAATTATATCAGTTATTACCCGA
GTAACGAAGCATCTGTGCTTCATTTTGTAGAACAAAAATGCAACGCGAGAGCGCTAATTTTTCAAACAAA
GAATCTGAGCTGCATTTTTACAGAACAGAAATGCAACGCGAAAGCGCTATTTTACCAACGAAGAATCTGT
GCTTCATTTTTGTAAAACAAAAATGCAACGCGAGAGCGCTAATTTTTCAAACAAAGAATCTGAGCTGCAT
TTTTACAGAACAGAAATGCAACGCGAGAGCGCTATTTTACCAACAAAGAATCTATACTTCTTTTTTGTTC
TACAAAAATGCATCCCGAGAGCGCTATTTTTCTAACAAAGCATCTTAGATTACTTTTTTTCTCCTTTGTG
CGCTCTATAATGCAGTCTCTTGATAACTTTTTGCACTGTAGGTCCGTTAAGGTTAGAAGAAGGCTACTTT
GGTGTCTATTTTCTCTTCCATAAAAAAAGCCTGACTCCACTTCCCGCGTTTACTGATTACTAGCGAAGCT
GCGGGTGCATTTTTTCAAGATAAAGGCATCCCCGATTATATTCTATACCGATGTGGATTGCGCATACTTT
GTGAACAGAAAGTGATAGCGTTGATGATTCTTCATTGGTCAGAAAATTATGAACGGTTTCTTCTATTTTG
TCTCTATATACTACGTATAGGAAATGTTTACATTTTCGTATTGTTTTCGATTCACTCTATGAATAGTTCT
TACTACAATTTTTTTGTCTAAAGAGTAATACTAGAGATAAACATAAAAAATGTAGAGGTCGAGTTTAGAT
GCAAGTTCAAGGAGCGAAAGGTGGATGGGTAGGTTATATAGGGATATAGCACAGAGATATATAGCAAAGA
GATACTTTTGAGCAATGTTTGTGGAAGCGGTATTCGCAATATTTTAGTAGCTCGTTACAGTCCGGTGCGT
TTTTGGTTTTTTGAAAGTGCGTCATCAGAGCGCTTTTGGTTTTCAAAAGCGCTCTGAAGTTCCTATACTT
TCTAGCTAGAGAATAGGAACTTCCCGAGCGGCCGCGTGTTACAAGCTTGACTCCAGCGTAACTGGACTGC
AATCAACTCACTGGCTCACCTTCACGGGTGGGCCTTTCTTCGGTAGAAAATCAAAGGATCTTCTTGAGAT
CCTTTTTTTCTGCGCGTAATCTGCTGCTTGCAAACAAAAAAACCACCGCTACCAGCGGTGGTTTGTTTGC
CGGATCAAGAGCTACCAACTCTTTTTCCGAGGTAACTGGCTTCAGCAGAGCGCAGATACCAAATACTGTT
CTTCTAGTGTAGCCGTAGTTAGGCCACCACTTCAAGAACTCTGTAGCACCGCCTACATACCTCGCTCTGC
TAATCCTGTTACCAGTGGCTGCTGCCAGTGGCGATAAGTCGTGTCTTACCGGGTTGGACTCAAGACGATA
GTTACCGGATAAGGCGCAGCGGTCGGGCTGAACGGGGGGTTCGTGCACACAGCCCAGCTTGGAGCGAACG
ACCTACACCGAACTGAGATACCTACAGCGTGAGCTATGAGAAAGCGCCACGCTTCCCGAAGGGAGAAAGG
CGGACAGGTATCCGGTAAGCGGCAGGGTCGGAACAGGAGAGCGCACGAGGGAGCTTCCAGGGGTAAACGC
CTGGTATCTTTATAGTCCTGTCGGGTTTCGCCACCTCTGACTTGAGCATCGATTTTTGTGATGCTCGTCA
GGGGGGCGGAGCCTATGGAAAAACGCCAGCAACGCAGAAAGGCCCACCCGAAGGTGAGCCAGGTGATTAC
ATTTGGGCCCTCATCAGAGGTTTTCACCGTCATCACCGAAACGCGCGAGGCAGCTGCGGTAAAGCTCATC
AGCGTGGTCGTGAAGCGATTCACAGATGTCTGCCTGTTCATCCGCGTCCAGCTCGTTGAGTTTCTCCAGA
AGCGTTAATGTCTGGCTTCTGATAAAGCGGGCCATGTTAAGGGCGGTTTTTTCCTGTTTGGTCACTTACC
AATGCTTAATCAGTGAGGCACCTATCTCAGCGATCTGTCTATTTCGTTCATCCATAGTTGCCTGACTCCC
CGTCGTGTAGATAACTACGATGCGGGAGGGCTTACCATCTGGCCCCAGTGCTGCAATGATACCGCGAGAC
CCACGCTCACCGGCTCCAGATTTATCAGCAATAAACCAGCCAGCCGGGAGGGCCGAGCGCAGAAGTGATC
CTGCAACTTTATCCGCCTCCATCCAGTCTATTAATTGTTGCCGGGAAGCTAGAGTAAGTAGTTCGCCAGT
TAATAGTTTGCGCAACGTTGTTGCCATTGCTACAGGCATCGTGGTGTCACGCTCGTCGTTTGGTATGGCT
TCATTCAGCTCCGGTTCCCAACGATCAAGGCGAGTTACATGATCCCCCATGTTGTGCAAAAAAGCGGTTA
GCTCCTTCGGTCCTCCGATCGTTGCCAGAAGTAAGTTGGCCGCAGTGTTATCACTCATGGTTATGGCAGC
ACTGCATAATTCTCTTACTGTCATGCCATCCGTGAGATGCTTTTCTGTGACTGGTGAGTACTCAACCAAG
TCATTCTGAGAATAGTGTATGCGGCGACCGAGTTGCTCTTGCCCGGCGTCAATACGGGATAATACCGCGC
CACATAGCAGAACTTTAAAAGTGCTCATCATTGGAAAACGTTCTTCGGGGCGTAAACTCTCAAGGATCTT
ACCGCTGTTGAGATCCAGTTCGATGTAACCCACTCGTGCACCCAACTGATCTTCAGCATCTTTTACTTTC
ACCAGCGTTTCTGGGTGAGCAAAAACAGGAAGGCAAAATGCCGCAAAAAAGGGAATAAGGGCGACACGGA
AATGTTGAATACTCATTTTAGCTTCCTTAGCTCCTGAAAATCTCGATAACTCAAAAAATACGCCCGGTAG
TGATCTTATTTCATTATGGTGAAAGTTGGAACCTCTTACGTGCCGATCAAGTCAAAAGCCTCCGGTCGGA
GGCTTTTGACTTTCTGCTATGGAGGTCAGGTATGATTTAAATGGTCAGTTAGA
